>Addgene plasmid #113536 | pSUPER.retro.puro-shMePCE | addgene full sequence | sequence record 217043 | Addgene NGS Result
CCCGGTAGAATTCGAACGCTGACGTCATCAACCCGCTCCAAGGAATCGCGGGCCCAGTGTCACTAGGCGG
GAACACCCAGCGCGCGTGCGCCCTGGCAGGAAGATGGCTGTGAGGGACAGGGGAGTGGCGCCCTGCAATA
TTTGCATGTCGCTATGTGTTCTGGGAAATCACCATAAACGTGAAATGTCTTTGGATTTGGGAATCTTATA
AGTTCTGTATGAGACCACAGATCAAGCCAGAGCAGTTCAGTTCCTTCAAGAGAGGAACTGAACTGCTCTG
GCTTTTTAAGCTTATCGATACCGTCGACCTCGAGAGATCGATCTAATTCCGGCGCCTAGAGAAGGAGTGA
GGGCTGGATAAAGGGAGGATCGAGGCGGGGTCGAACGAGGAGGTTCAAGGGGGAGAGACGGGGCGGATGG
AGGAAGAGGAGGCGGAGGCTTAGGGTGTACAAAGGGCTTGACCCAGGGAGGGGGGTCAAAAGCCAAGGCT
TCCCAGGTCACGATGTAGGGGACCTGGTCTGGGTGTCCATGCGGGCCAGGTGAAAAGACCTTGATCTTAA
CCTGGGTGATGAGGTCTCGGTTAAAGGTGCCGTCTCGCGGCCATCCGACGTTAAAGGTTGGCCATTCTGC
AGAGCAGAAGGTAACCCAACGTCTCTTCTTGACATCTACCGACTGGTTGTGAGCGATCCGCTCGACATCT
TTCCAGTGACCTAAGGTCAAACTTAAGGGAGTGGTAACAGTCTGGCCCTAATTTTCAGACAAATACAGAA
ACACAGTCAGACAGAGACAACACAGAACGATGCTGCAGCGCTGCAGCAGACAAGACGCGCGGCTTCGGTT
CCAAACCGAAAGCAAAAATTCAGACGGAGGCGGGAACTGTTTTAGGTTCTCGTCTCCTACCAGAACCACA
TATCCTGACGGGGTCGGATTCCACATCGACTCCCTTCCTCAGGTCGGGCCACAAAAACGGCCCCCAAAGT
CCCTGGGACGTCTCCCAGGGTTGCGGCCGGGTGTTCAGAACTCGTCAGTTCCACCACGGGTCCGCCAGAT
ACAGAGCTAGTTAGCTAACTAGTACAGACGCAGGCGCAAACATTAGATGCCGGCACAAACACGCACAAAG
ACAGAGACAGACACGAAACGACCGCTGGCCAGCTTACCTCCCGGCGGGGGGGTCGGTGGTCCCTGGGCAG
GGGTCTCCAAATCTCGGTGGAACCTCCAAATGAAAGACCCCCGAGGTGGGCAGTCAATCAATCTGAGGAG
ACCCTCCCAAGGATCAGCGAGTCCACGATTCGGATGCAAACAGCAAGAGGCTTTATTGGGAATACGGGTA
CCCGGGCGACGCAGTCTATCGGAGGACTGGCGCGCCGAGTGAGGGGTTGTGGGCTCTTTTATTGAGCTCG
GGGAGCAGAAGCGCGCGAACAGAAGCGAGAAGCGAACTGATTGGTTAGTTCAAATAAGGCACAGGGTCAT
TTCAGGTCCTTGGGGCACCCTGGAAACATCTGATGGTTCTCTAGAAACTGCTGAGGGCGGGACCGCATCT
GGGGACCATCTGTTCTTGGCCCTGAGCCGGGGCAGGAACTGCTTACCACAGATATCCTGTTTGGCCCATA
TTCTGCTGTCTCTCTGTTCCTAACCTTGATCTGAACTTCTCTATTCTCAGTTATGTATTTTCCATGCCTT
GCAAAATGGCGTTACTTAAGCTAGCTTGCCAAACCTACAGGTGGGGTCTTTCATTCCCCCCTTTTTCTGG
AGACTAAATAAAATCTTTTATTTTATCTATGGCTCGTACTCTATAGGCTTCAGCTGGTGATATTGTTGAG
TCAAAACTAGAGCCTGGACCACTGATATCCTGTCTTTAACAAATTGGACTAATCGCCTCTACGCCGGACG
CATCGTGGCCGGCATCACCGGCGCCACAGGTGCGGTTGCTGGCGCCTATATCGCCGACATCACCGATGGG
GAAGATCGGGCTCGCCACTTCGGGCTCATGAGCGCTTGTTTCGGCGTGGGTATGGTGGCAGGCCCCGTGG
CCGGGGGACTGTTGGGCGCCATCTCCTTGCATGCACCATTCCTTGCGCCGTCGTTTTACAACGTCGTGAC
TGGGAAAACCCTGGCGTTACCCAACTTAATCGCCTTGCAGCACATCCCCCTTTCGCCAGCTGGCGTAATA
GCGAAGAGGCCCGCACCGATCGCCCTTCCCAACAGTTGCGCAGCCTGAATGGCGAATGGCGCCTGATGCG
GTATTTTCTCCTTACGCATCTGTGCGGTATTTCACACCGCATATGGTGCACTCTCAGTACAATCTGCTCT
GATGCCGCATAGTTAAGCCAGCCCCGACACCCGCCAACACCCGCTGACGCGCCCTGACGGGCTTGTCTGC
TCCCGGCATCCGCTTACAGACAAGCTGTGACCGTCTCCGGGAGCTGCATGTGTCAGAGGTTTTCACCGTC
ATCACCGAAACGCGCGAGACGAAAGGGCCTCGTGATACGCCTATTTTTATAGGTTAATGTCATGATAATA
ATGGTTTCTTAGACGTCAGGTGGCACTTTTCGGGGAAATGTGCGCGGAACCCCTATTTGTTTATTTTTCT
AAATACATTCAAATATGTATCCGCTCATGAGACAATAACCCTGATAAATGCTTCAATAATATTGAAAAAG
GAAGAGTATGAGTATTCAACATTTCCGTGTCGCCCTTATTCCCTTTTTTGCGGCATTTTGCCTTCCTGTT
TTTGCTCACCCAGAAACGCTGGTGAAAGTAAAAGATGCTGAAGATCAGTTGGGTGCACGAGTGGGTTACA
TCGAACTGGATCTCAACAGCGGTAAGATCCTTGAGAGTTTTCGCCCCGAAGAACGTTTTCCAATGATGAG
CACTTTTAAAGTTCTGCTATGTGGCGCGGTATTATCCCGTATTGACGCCGGGCAAGAGCAACTCGGTCGC
CGCATACACTATTCTCAGAATGACTTGGTTGAGTACTCACCAGTCACAGAAAAGCATCTTACGGATGGCA
TGACAGTAAGAGAATTATGCAGTGCTGCCATAACCATGAGTGATAACACTGCGGCCAACTTACTTCTGAC
AACGATCGGAGGACCGAAGGAGCTAACCGCTTTTTTGCACAACATGGGGGATCATGTAACTCGCCTTGAT
CGTTGGGAACCGGAGCTGAATGAAGCCATACCAAACGACGAGCGTGACACCACGATGCCTGTAGCAATGG
CAACAACGTTGCGCAAACTATTAACTGGCGAACTACTTACTCTAGCTTCCCGGCAACAATTAATAGACTG
GATGGAGGCGGATAAAGTTGCAGGACCACTTCTGCGCTCGGCCCTTCCGGCTGGCTGGTTTATTGCTGAT
AAATCTGGAGCCGGTGAGCGTGGGTCTCGCGGTATCATTGCAGCACTGGGGCCAGATGGTAAGCCCTCCC
GTATCGTAGTTATCTACACGACGGGGAGTCAGGCAACTATGGATGAACGAAATAGACAGATCGCTGAGAT
AGGTGCCTCACTGATTAAGCATTGGTAACTGTCAGACCAAGTTTACTCATATATACTTTAGATTGATTTA
AAACTTCATTTTTAATTTAAAAGGATCTAGGTGAAGATCCTTTTTGATAATCTCATGACCAAAATCCCTT
AACGTGAGTTTTCGTTCCACTGAGCGTCAGACCCCGTAGAAAAGATCAAAGGATCTTCTTGAGATCCTTT
TTTTCTGCGCGTAATCTGCTGCTTGCAAACAAAAAAACCACCGCTACCAGCGGTGGTTTGTTTGCCGGAT
CAAGAGCTACCAACTCTTTTTCCGAAGGTAACTGGCTTCAGCAGAGCGCAGATACCAAATACTGTTCTTC
TAGTGTAGCCGTAGTTAGGCCACCACTTCAAGAACTCTGTAGCACCGCCTACATACCTCGCTCTGCTAAT
CCTGTTACCAGTGGCTGCTGCCAGTGGCGATAAGTCGTGTCTTACCGGGTTGGACTCAAGACGATAGTTA
CCGGATAAGGCGCAGCGGTCGGGCTGAACGGGGGGTTCGTGCACACAGCCCAGCTTGGAGCGAACGACCT
ACACCGAACTGAGATACCTACAGCGTGAGCTATGAGAAAGCGCCACGCTTCCCGAAGGGAGAAAGGCGGA
CAGGTATCCGGTAAGCGGCAGGGTCGGAACAGGAGAGCGCACGAGGGAGCTTCCAGGGGGAAACGCCTGG
TATCTTTATAGTCCTGTCGGGTTTCGCCACCTCTGACTTGAGCGTCGATTTTTGTGATGCTCGTCAGGGG
GGCGGAGCCTATGGAAAAACGCCAGCAACGCGGCCTTTTTACGGTTCCTGGCCTTTTGCTGGCCTTTTGC
TCACATGTTCTTTCCTGCGTTATCCCCTGATTCTGTGGATAACCGTATTACCGCCTTTGAGTGAGCTGAT
ACCGCTCGCCGCAGCCGAACGACCGAGCGCAGCGAGTCAGTGAGCGAGGAAGCGGAAGAGCGCCCAATAC
GCAAACCGCCTCTCCCCGCGCGTTGGCCGATTCATTAATGCAGCTGGCACGACAGGTTTCCCGACTGGAA
AGCGGGCAGTGAGCGCAACGCAATTAATGTGAGTTAGCTCACTCATTAGGCACCCCAGGCTTTACACTTT
ATGCTTCCGGCTCGTATGTTGTGTGGAATTGTGAGCGGATAACAATTTCACAATTCTCCCCAGCTCTTTC
TGCGCTGTCCATAATGAACTATTTCAGGAGTATTGGAGTATGTGGATTCAAAACAGTGGCTAATTGAGTC
AGGATTACTTAATATTCGACTCCTACCCTCAGAATGTTGTTCTCCAACTTCAAGAAACTGTTACCCATGA
AAGACCCCCGCTGACGGGTAGTCAATCACTCAGAGGAGACCCTCCCAAGGAACAGCGAGACCACAAGTCG
GATGCAACTGCAAGAGGGTTTATTGGATACACGGGTACCCGGGCGACGCAGTCTATCGGAGGACTGGCGC
GCCGAGTGAGGGGTTGTGGGCTCTTTTATTGAGCTCGGGGAGCAGAAGCGCGCGAACAGAAGCGAGAAGC
GAACTGATTGGTTAGTTCAAATAAGGCACAGGGTCATTTCAGGTCCTTGGGGCACCCTGGAAACATCTGA
TGGTTCTCTAGCTTGCCAAACCTACAGGTGGGGTCTTTCATTCCCCCCTTTTTCTGGAGACTAAATAAAA
TCTTTTATTTTATCGATGCATGGGGTCGTGCGCTCCTTTCGGTCGGGCGCTGCGGGTCGTGGGGCGGGCG
TCAGGCACCGGGCTTGCGGGTCATGCACCAGGTGCGCGGTCCTTCGGGCACCTCGACGTCGGCGGTGACG
GTGAAGCCGAGCCGCTCGTAGAAGGGGAGGTTGCGGGGCGCGGAGGTCTCCAGGAAGGCGGGCACCCCGG
CGCGCTCGGCCGCCTCCACTCCGGGGAGCACGACGGCGCTGCCCAGACCCTTGCCCTGGTGGTCGGGCGA
GACGCCGACGGTGGCCAGGAACCACGCGGGCTCCTTGGGCCGGTGCGGCGCCAGGAGGCCTTCCATCTGT
TGCTGCGCGGCCAGCCGGGAACCGCTCAACTCGGCCATGCGCGGGCCGATCTCGGCGAACACCGCCCCCG
CTTCGACGCTCTCCGGCGTGGTCCAGACCGCCACCGCGGCGCCGTCGTCCGCGACCCACACCTTGCCGAT
GTCGAGCCCGACGCGCGTGAGGAAGAGTTCTTGCAGCTCGGTGACCCGCTCGATGTGGCGGTCCGGATCG
ACGGTGTGGCGCGTGGCGGGGTAGTCGGCGAACGCGGCGGCGAGGGTGCGTACGGCCCTGGGGACGTCGT
CGCGGGTGGCGAGGCGCACCGTGGGCTTGTACTCGGTCATGGTAAGCTAGCTTGGGCTGCAGGTCGAAAG
GCCCGGAGATGAGGAAGAGGAGAACAGCGCGGCAGACGTGCGCTTTTGAAGCGTGCAGAATGCCGGGCCT
CCGGAGGACCTTCGGGCGCCCGCCCCGCCCCTGAGCCCGCCCCTGAGCCCGCCCCCGGACCCACCCCTTC
CCAGCCTCTGAGCCCAGAAAGCGAAGGAGCAAAGCTGCTATTGGCCGCTGCCCCAAAGGCCTACCCGCTT
CCATTGCTCAGCGGTGCTGTCCATCTGCACGAGACTAGTGAGACGTGCTACTTCCATTTGTCACGTCCTG
CACGACGCGAGCTGCGGGGCGGGGGGGAACTTCCTGACTAGGGGAGGAGTAGAAGGTGGCGCGAAGGGGC
CACCAAAGAACGGAGCCGGTTGGCGCCTACCGGTGGATGTGGAATGTGTGCGAGGCCAGAGGCCACTTGT
GTAGCGCCAAGTGCCCAGCGGGGCTGCTAAAGCGCATGCTCCAGACTGCCTTGGGAAAAGCGCCTCCCCT
A
Features (pLannotate 1.2.2; 21 found; start..end, strand, type, name):
     14..228     +  promoter       H1 promoter: human H1 RNA promoter
    288..314     +  misc_feature   MCS (fragment): pBluescript multiple cloning site
    331..747     -  CDS            gag (truncated): truncated Moloney murine leukemia virus (MMLV) gag gene lacking the start codon
    814..1155    -  misc_feature   MESV Ψ: packaging signal of murine embryonic stem cell virus
   1219..1735    -  LTR            5' LTR: 5' long terminal repeat from murine embryonic stem cell virus
   1777..1875    -  CDS            env (fragment): murine leukemia virus gPr80 envelope polyprotein precursor; env; proteolytically cleaved into gp70SU and p15TM subunits
   1876..2077    +  CDS            TcR (fragment): tetracycline efflux protein; tet; confers resistance to tetracycline
   2077..2226    +  CDS            lacZα (fragment): LacZα fragment of β-galactosidase; lacZ fragment
   2232..2331    -  misc_feature   bom (fragment): basis of mobility region from pBR322
   2433..2468    -  CDS            rop (fragment): Rop protein, which maintains plasmids at low copy number; rop
   2563..2667    +  promoter       AmpR promoter: bla
   2668..3528    +  CDS            AmpR: β-lactamase; bla; confers resistance to ampicillin, carbenicillin, and related antibiotics
   3699..4287    +  rep_origin     ori: high-copy-number ColE1/pMB1/pBR322/pUC origin of replication
   4470..4562    +  CDS            lacI (fragment): lac repressor; lacI; The lac repressor binds to the lac operator to inhibit transcription in E. coli. This inhibition can be relieved by adding lactose or isopropyl-β-D-thiogalactopyranoside (IPTG).
   4575..4596    +  protein_bind   CAP binding site: CAP binding activates transcription in the presence of cAMP. E. coli catabolite activator protein
   4611..4641    +  promoter       lac promoter: promoter for the E. coli lac operon
   4649..4665    +  protein_bind   lac operator: The lac repressor binds to the lac operator to inhibit transcription in E. coli. This inhibition can be relieved by adding lactose or isopropyl-β-D-thiogalactopyranoside (IPTG). lac repressor encoded by lacI
   4827..5121    -  LTR            3' LTR (ΔU3) (fragment): self-inactivating 3' long terminal repeat (LTR) from Moloney murine leukemia virus
   5118..5152    -  LTR            3' LTR (ΔU3) (fragment): self-inactivating 3' long terminal repeat (LTR) from Moloney murine leukemia virus
   5251..5850    -  CDS            PuroR: puromycin N-acetyltransferase; pac from Streptomyces alboniger; confers resistance to puromycin
   5875..3       -  promoter       PGK promoter (across the origin): mouse phosphoglycerate kinase 1 promoter
