[The description below was written by a language model from this plasmid's Addgene catalogue record and pLannotate feature annotations shown in this document.]
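Description:
pSUPER.retro.puro-shMePCE is a gammaretroviral shRNA vector built on the commercial pSUPER.retro.puro backbone and designed to knock down human MEPCE (also known as BCDIN3), the 7SK snRNA methylphosphate capping enzyme. In bacteria it is maintained as a high-copy plasmid through a ColE1/pUC-type origin and selected with ampicillin via the β-lactamase gene. Small remnants of other cloning-vector elements (lac promoter/operator, fragments of lacZα, lacI, TcR, rop and bom) are also annotated but have no evident role in the construct's function.

The payload is a short hairpin cassette carrying a 22-nt MEPCE target sequence. It was inserted by restriction cloning between the BglII site (destroyed in the process) and the HindIII site, immediately downstream of the human H1 RNA polymerase III promoter, which drives expression of small, defined hairpin transcripts that are processed into siRNA. The hairpin itself is not annotated in the feature table, but the gap between the H1 promoter and the residual multiple cloning site is consistent with its position.

The proviral region comprises a murine embryonic stem cell virus 5' LTR, the MESV Ψ packaging signal, a truncated MMLV gag lacking its start codon, and a U3-deleted 3' LTR. The deletion makes the integrated provirus self-inactivating, which limits LTR-driven transcription that could interfere with the internal promoters. Within the provirus, a mouse PGK promoter drives puromycin N-acetyltransferase, allowing selection of transduced cells with puromycin. Because gag is truncated and only a small env fragment remains, particle production depends on viral proteins supplied in trans by packaging cells. The vector is intended for stable depletion of MePCE in mammalian cells.
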