Addgene plasmid #113536: pSUPER.retro.puro-shMePCE
Purpose: Retroviral vector designed to knock down MePCE.
Depositing lab: Blerta Xhemalce. Depositing organization: University of Texas at Austin. Publication: Crosstalk between the RNA Methylation and Histone-Binding Activities of MePCE Regulates P-TEFb Activation on Chromatin. Shelton SB, Shah NM, Abell NS, Devanathan SK, Mercado M, Xhemalce B. Cell Rep. 2018 Feb 6;22(6):1374-1383. doi: 10.1016/j.celrep.2018.01.028. PubMed 29425494.
Backbone
  Vector backbone: pSUPER.retro.puro
  Backbone manufacturer: OligoEngine
  Backbone size w/o insert (bp): 6349
  Vector type: Retroviral
  Selectable markers: Puromycin
Growth in bacteria
  Bacterial resistance: Ampicillin, 100 μg/mL
  Growth temperature: 37°C
  Growth strain: NEB Stable
  Copy number: High Copy
Gene/Insert
  Gene/Insert name: shMePCE
  gRNA/shRNA sequence: AAGCCAGAGCAGTTCAGTTCCT
  Species: H. sapiens (human)
  Insert size (bp): 22
  Entrez Gene: MEPCE (a.k.a. BCDIN3)
  Cloning method: Restriction Enzyme; 5′ cloning site Bgl II (destroyed during cloning); 3′ cloning site Hind III (unknown if destroyed)
  Sequencing primers: 5′ unknown
Terms and licenses: Academic/Nonprofit Terms; Industry Terms: Not Available to Industry
How to cite: pSUPER.retro.puro-shMePCE was a gift from Blerta Xhemalce (Addgene plasmid # 113536 ; http://n2t.net/addgene:113536 ; RRID:Addgene_113536)
